Addgene plasmid #158406: pYPQ141-ZmUbi-RZ-Aac.4
Purpose: (Empty Backbone) Express single gRNA with Aac.4 scaffold (with four MS2 binding sites) under ZmUbi promoter
Depositing lab: Yiping Qi. Depositing organization: University of Maryland, College Park. Publication: CRISPR-Act3.0 for highly efficient multiplexed gene activation in plants. Pan C, Wu X, Markel K, Malzahn AA, Kundagrami N, Sretenovic S, Zhang Y, Cheng Y, Shih PM, Qi Y. Nat Plants. 2021 Jul;7(7):942-953. doi: 10.1038/s41477-021-00953-7. Epub 2021 Jun 24. PubMed 34168320.
Backbone
  Vector backbone: pYPQ141D
  Vector type: Plant Expression, CRISPR
  Promoter: Maize ubiquitin 1
Growth in bacteria
  Bacterial resistance: Spectinomycin, 50 μg/mL
  Growth temperature: 37°C
  Growth strain: DH5alpha
  Copy number: High Copy
Terms and licenses: Academic/Nonprofit Terms; Industry Terms: Not Available to Industry
How to cite: pYPQ141-ZmUbi-RZ-Aac.4 was a gift from Yiping Qi (Addgene plasmid # 158406 ; http://n2t.net/addgene:158406 ; RRID:Addgene_158406)
