[The description below was written by a language model from this plasmid's Addgene catalogue record and pLannotate feature annotations shown in this document.]
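Description:
pYPQ141-ZmUbi-RZ-Aac.4 is a 5.1 kb Gateway entry-type plasmid for plant CRISPR work, built on the pYPQ141D backbone and supplied as an empty guide RNA expression vector into which a single targeting spacer is to be cloned. It is maintained in E. coli through a high-copy ColE1/pUC-type origin and selected with spectinomycin by way of the aadA (SmR) aminoglycoside adenylyltransferase gene. A Pc integron promoter fragment and a short gentamicin acetyltransferase remnant lie upstream of aadA. Small lacI and lacZα fragments, rrnB T1/T2 terminators and two T7 promoter annotations are also detected as backbone remnants.

The functional cassette is flanked by Gateway recombination sites: a partial attL1 annotation overlapping an attB5-type core on one side, and attL2 on the other. This allows the cassette to be moved by LR recombination into a destination vector, presumably a plant binary vector alongside a Cas effector module, although the record does not name partner plasmids. Within the cassette, the maize ubiquitin 1 promoter, a strong Pol II promoter widely used in monocots, drives the guide transcript. A hammerhead ribozyme fragment sits immediately downstream of the promoter, consistent with the "RZ" in the name. Ribozyme self-cleavage is the usual way to release a precisely ended gRNA from a Pol II transcript. The Aac.4 scaffold is described as carrying four MS2 binding sites, which recruit MS2 coat protein fusions such as transcriptional activators. The automated annotation picked up only one MS2 stem loop and did not annotate the scaffold itself or any terminator. The associated publication concerns multiplexed CRISPR-based gene activation in plants, which is the intended application.
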