Features (pLannotate 1.2.2; 16 found; start..end, strand, type, name):
     51..134     +  protein_bind   attL1 (fragment): mutant version of attL; recombination site for the Gateway® LR reaction LR Clonase™
    125..145     +  protein_bind   attB5: mutant version of attB; core recombination site for the Gateway® BP reaction BP Clonase™
    166..2128    +  promoter       Ubi promoter: maize polyubiquitin gene promoter
   2141..2164    +  misc_RNA       sTRSV HHRz (fragment): hammerhead ribozyme from the tobacco ringspot virus satellite RNA (Khvorova et al., 2003)
   2292..2310    +  misc_RNA       MS2 stem loop: stem loop that binds the bacteriophage MS2 coat protein
   2453..2552    -  protein_bind   attL2: mutant version of attL; recombination site for the Gateway® LR reaction LR Clonase™
   2570..2588    -  promoter       T7 promoter: promoter for bacteriophage T7 RNA polymerase
   2605..2623    -  promoter       T7 promoter: promoter for bacteriophage T7 RNA polymerase
   2813..2836    +  promoter       Pc promoter (fragment): intI1 (promoter lies within the coding sequence); class 1 integron promoter
   3012..3068    +  CDS            GmR (fragment): gentamycin acetyltransferase; aacC1; confers resistance to gentamycin
   3075..3866    +  CDS            SmR: aminoglycoside adenylyltransferase (Murphy, 1985); aadA; confers resistance to spectinomycin and streptomycin
   3959..4547    +  rep_origin     ori: high-copy-number ColE1/pMB1/pBR322/pUC origin of replication
   4730..4822    +  CDS            lacI (fragment): lac repressor; lacI; The lac repressor binds to the lac operator to inhibit transcription in E. coli. This inhibition can be relieved by adding lactose or isopropyl-β-D-thiogalactopyranoside (IPTG).
   4877..4904    -  terminator     rrnB T2 terminator: transcription terminator T2 from the E. coli rrnB gene
   5036..5079    +  terminator     rrnB T1 terminator: Escherichia coli rrnB; transcription terminator T1 from the E. coli rrnB gene
   5126..35      -  CDS            lacZα (fragment) (across the origin): LacZα fragment of β-galactosidase; lacZ fragment
>Addgene plasmid #158406 | pYPQ141-ZmUbi-RZ-Aac.4 | addgene full sequence | sequence record 331024 | Addgene NGS Result
TTTCCCAGTCACGACGTTGTAAAACGACGGCCAGTCTTAAGCTCGGGCCCAATAATGATTTTATTTTGAC
TGATAGTGACCTGTTCGTTGCAACAAATTGATGAGCAATGCTTTTTTATAATGCCAACTTTGTATACAAA
AGTTGCCCCATGGCGTTCCCTCTAGAGAGATAATGAGCATTGCATGTCTAAGTTATAAAAAATTACCACA
TATTTTTTTTGTCACACTTGTTTGAAGTGCAGTTTATCTATCTTTATACATATATTTAAACTTTACTCTA
CGAATAATATAATCTATAGTACTACAATAATATCAGTGTTTTAGAGAATCATATAAATGAACAGTTAGAC
ATGGTCTAAAGGACAATTGAGTATTTTGACAACAGGACTCTACAGTTTTATCTTTTTAGTGTGCATGTGT
TCTCCTTTTTTTTTGCAAATAGCTTCACCTATATAATACTTCATCCATTTTATTAGTACATCCATTTAGG
GTTTAGGGTTAATGGTTTTTATAGACTAATTTTTTTAGTACATCTATTTTATTCTATTTTAGCCTCTAAA
TTAAGAAAACTAAAACTCTATTTTAGTTTTTTTATTTAATAATTTAGATATAAAATAGAATAAAATAAAG
TGACTAAAAATTAAACAAATACCCTTTAAGAAATTAAAAAAACTAAGGAAACATTTTTCTTGTTTCGAGT
AGATAATGCCAGCCTGTTAAACGCCGTCGACGAGTCTAACGGACACCAACCAGCGAACCAGCAGCGTCGC
GTCGGGCCAAGCGAAGCAGACGGCACGGCATCTCTGTCGCTGCCTCTGGACCCCTCTCGAGAGTTCCGCT
CCACCGTTGGACTTGCTCCGCTGTCGGCATCCAGAAATTGCGTGGCGGAGCGGCAGACGTGAGCCGGCAC
GGCAGGCGGCCTCCTCCTCCTCTCACGGCACCGGCAGCTACGGGGGATTCCTTTCCCACCGCTCCTTCGC
TTTCCCTTCCTCGCCCGCCGTAATAAATAGACACCCCCTCCACACCCTCTTTCCCCAACCTCGTGTTGTT
CGGAGCGCACACACACACAACCAGATCTCCCCCAAATCCACCCGTCGGCACCTCCGCTTCAAGGTACGCC
GCTCGTCCTCCCCCCCCCCCCCCTCTCTACCTTCTCTAGATCGGCGTTCCGGTCCATGGTTAGGGCCCGG
TAGTTCTACTTCTGTTCATGTTTGTGTTAGATCCGTGTTTGTGTTAGATCCGTGCTGCTAGCGTTCGTAC
ACGGATGCGACCTGTACGTCAGACACGTTCTGATTGCTAACTTGCCAGTGTTTCTCTTTGGGGAATCCTG
GGATGGCTCTAGCCGTTCCGCAGACGGGATCGATTTCATGATTTTTTTTGTTTCGTTGCATAGGGTTTGG
TTTGCCCTTTTCCTTTATTTCAATATATGCCGTGCACTTGTTTGTCGGGTCATCTTTTCATGCTTTTTTT
TGTCTTGGTTGTGATGATGTGGTCTGGTTGGGCGGTCGTTCTAGATCGGAGTAGAATTAATTCTGTTTCA
AACTACCTGGTGGATTTATTAATTTTGGATCTGTATGTGTGTGCCATACATATTCATAGTTACGAATTGA
AGATGATGGATGGAAATATCGATCTAGGATAGGTATACATGTTGATGCGGGTTTTACTGATGCATATACA
GAGATGCTTTTTGTTCGCTTGGTTGTGATGATGTGGTGTGGTTGGGCGGTCGTTCATTCGTTCTAGATCG
GAGTAGAATACTGTTTCAAACTACCTGGTGTATTTATTAATTTTGGAACTGTATGTGTGTGTCATACATC
TTCATAGTTACGAGTTTAAGATGGATGGAAATATCGATCTAGGATAGGTATACATGTTGATGTGGGTTTT
ACTGATGCATATACATGATGGCATATGCAGCATCTATTCATATGCTCTAACCTTGAGTACCTATCTATTA
TAATAAACAAGTATGTTTTATAATTATTTTGATCTTGATATACTTGGATGATGGCATATGCAGCAGCTAT
ATGTGGATTTTTTTAGCCCTGCCTTCATACGCTATTTATTTGCTTGGTACTGTTTCTTTTGTCGATGCTC
ACCCTGTTGTTTGGTGTTACTTCTGCAGGGATCCTCGGCCCTGATGAGTCCGTGAGGACGAAACGAGTAA
GCTCGTCGGCCGACGTCTGTACCCACTAGGAGTACAAGGCCGGTCTAGAGGACAGAATTTTTCAACGGGT
GTGCCAATGGCCACTTTCCAGGTGGCAAAGCCCGTTGAGCTTCTCAGGCCAACATGAGGATCACCCATGT
CTGCAGGGCCTGAGAAGTGGCACGAGACGGAGCTCAGTCTGACCGCGGCGTCTCTGGCCGGCATGGTCCC
AGCCTCCTCGCTGGCGCCGGCTGGGCAACATGCTTCGGCATGGCGAATGGGACGGTACCCGGCCGGAATT
CGACCCAGCTTTCTTGTACAAAGTTGGCATTATAAAAAATAATTGCTCATCAATTTGTTGCAACGAACAG
GTCACTATCAGTCAAAATAAAATCATTATTTGCCATCCAGCTGATATCCCCTATAGTGAGTCGTATTACA
TGGTCATAGCATCCCCTATAGTGAGTCGTATTACATGGTCATAGCTGTTTCCTGGCAGCTCTGGCCCGTG
TCTCAAAATCTCTGATGTTACATTGCACAAGATAAAAATATATCATCATGCCTCCTCTGGACCAGCCAGG
ACAGAAATGCCTCGACTTCGCTGCTACCCAAGGTTGCCGGGTGACGCACACCGTGGAAACGGATGAAGGC
ACGAACCCAGTGGACATAAGCCTGTTCGGTTCGTAAGCTGTAATGCAAGTAGCGTATGCGCTCACGCAAC
TGGTCCAGAACCTTGACCGAACGCAGCGGTGGTAACGGCGCAGTGGCGGTTTTCATGGCTTGTTATGACT
GTTTTTTTGGGGTACAGTCTATGCCTCGGGCATCCAAGCAGCAAGCGCGTTACGCCGTGGGTCGATGTTT
GATGTTATGGAGCAGCAACGATGTTACGCAGCAGGGCAGTCGCCCTAAAACAAAGTTAAACATTATGAGG
GAAGCGGTGATCGCCGAAGTATCGACTCAACTATCAGAGGTAGTTGGCGTCATCGAGCGCCATCTCGAAC
CGACGTTGCTGGCCGTACATTTGTACGGCTCCGCAGTGGATGGCGGCCTGAAGCCACACAGTGATATTGA
TTTGCTGGTTACGGTGACCGTAAGGCTTGATGAAACAACGCGGCGAGCTTTGATCAACGACCTTTTGGAA
ACTTCGGCTTCCCCTGGAGAGAGCGAGATTCTCCGCGCTGTAGAAGTCACCATTGTTGTGCACGACGACA
TCATTCCGTGGCGTTATCCAGCTAAGCGCGAACTGCAATTTGGAGAATGGCAGCGCAATGACATTCTTGC
AGGTATCTTCGAGCCAGCCACGATCGACATTGATCTGGCTATCTTGCTGACAAAAGCAAGAGAACATAGC
GTTGCCTTGGTAGGTCCAGCGGCGGAGGAACTCTTTGATCCGGTTCCTGAACAGGATCTATTTGAGGCGC
TAAATGAAACCTTAACGCTATGGAACTCGCCGCCCGACTGGGCTGGCGATGAGCGAAATGTAGTGCTTAC
GTTGTCCCGCATTTGGTACAGCGCAGTAACCGGCAAAATCGCGCCGAAGGATGTCGCTGCCGACTGGGCA
ATGGAGCGCCTGCCGGCCCAGTATCAGCCCGTCATACTTGAAGCTAGACAGGCTTATCTTGGACAAGAAG
AAGATCGCTTGGCCTCGCGCGCAGATCAGTTGGAAGAATTTGTCCACTACGTGAAAGGCGAGATCACCAA
GGTAGTCGGCAAATAACCCTCGAGCCACCCATGACCAAAATCCCTTAACGTGAGTTACGCGTCGTTCCAC
TGAGCGTCAGACCCCGTAGAAAAGATCAAAGGATCTTCTTGAGATCCTTTTTTTCTGCGCGTAATCTGCT
GCTTGCAAACAAAAAAACCACCGCTACCAGCGGTGGTTTGTTTGCCGGATCAAGAGCTACCAACTCTTTT
TCCGAAGGTAACTGGCTTCAGCAGAGCGCAGATACCAAATACTGTTCTTCTAGTGTAGCCGTAGTTAGGC
CACCACTTCAAGAACTCTGTAGCACCGCCTACATACCTCGCTCTGCTAATCCTGTTACCAGTGGCTGCTG
CCAGTGGCGATAAGTCGTGTCTTACCGGGTTGGACTCAAGACGATAGTTACCGGATAAGGCGCAGCGGTC
GGGCTGAACGGGGGGTTCGTGCACACAGCCCAGCTTGGAGCGAACGACCTACACCGAACTGAGATACCTA
CAGCGTGAGCTATGAGAAAGCGCCACGCTTCCCGAAGGGAGAAAGGCGGACAGGTATCCGGTAAGCGGCA
GGGTCGGAACAGGAGAGCGCACGAGGGAGCTTCCAGGGGGAAACGCCTGGTATCTTTATAGTCCTGTCGG
GTTTCGCCACCTCTGACTTGAGCGTCGATTTTTGTGATGCTCGTCAGGGGGGCGGAGCCTATGGAAAAAC
GCCAGCAACGCGGCCTTTTTACGGTTCCTGGCCTTTTGCTGGCCTTTTGCTCACATGTTCTTTCCTGCGT
TATCCCCTGATTCTGTGGATAACCGTATTACCGCCTTTGAGTGAGCTGATACCGCTCGCCGCAGCCGAAC
GACCGAGCGCAGCGAGTCAGTGAGCGAGGAAGCGGAAGAGCGCCCAATACGCAAACCGCCTCTCCCCGCG
CGTTGGCCGATTCATTAATGCAGCTGGCACGACAGGTTTCCCGACTGGAAAGCGGGCAGTGAGCGCAACG
CAATTAATACGCGTACCGCGAGCCAGGAAGAGTTTGTAGAAACGCAAAAAGGCCATCCGTCAGGATGGCC
TTCTGCTTAGTTTGATGCCTGGCAGTTTATGGCGGGCGTCCTGCCCGCCACCCTCCGGGCCGTTGCTTCA
CAACGTTCAAATCCGCTCCCGGCGGATTTGTCCTACTCAGGAGAGCGTTCACCGACAAACAACAGATAAA
ACGAAAGGCCCAGTCTTCCGACTGAGCCTTTCGTTTTATTTGATGCCTGGCAGTTCCCTACTCTCGCGTT
AACGCTTGCATGGATGT
